>Addgene plasmid #219369 | SFFV-ETV6-Brd 468 | addgene full sequence | sequence record 449627 | Addgene NGS Result
ATTTATGCAGAGGCCGAGGCCGCCTCGGCCTCTGAGCTATTCCAGAAGTAGTGAGGAGGCTTTTTTGGAG
GCCTAGGGACGTACCCAATTCGCCCTATAGTGAGTCGTATTACGCGCGCTCACTGGCCGTCGTTTTACAA
CGTCGTGACTGGGAAAACCCTGGCGTTACCCAACTTAATCGCCTTGCAGCACATCCCCCTTTCGCCAGCT
GGCGTAATAGCGAAGAGGCCCGCACCGATCGCCCTTCCCAACAGTTGCGCAGCCTGAATGGCGAATGGG
[124 nt withheld, positions 280-403]
C
[91 nt withheld, positions 405-495]
A
[49 nt withheld, positions 497-545]
CCTTTGACGTTGGAGTCCACGTTCTTT
[37 nt withheld, positions 573-609]
ACCCTATCTCGGTCTATTCTTTTGATTTATAAGGGATTTTGCCGATTTCGGCCTATTGGTTAAAAAATGA
GCTGATTTAACAAAAATTTAACGCGAATTTTAACAAAATATTAACGCTTACAATTTAGGTGGCACTTTTC
GGGGAAATGTGCGCGGAACCCCTATTTGTTTATTTTTCTAAATACATTCAAATATGTATCCGCTCATGAG
ACAATAACCCTGATAAATGCTTCAATAATATTGAAAAAGGAAGAGTATGAGTATTCAACATTTCCGTGTC
GCCCTTATTCCCTTTTTTGCGGCATTTTGCCTTCCTGTTTTTGCTCACCCAGAAACGCTGGTGAAAGTAA
AAGATGCTGAAGATCAGTTGGGTGCACGAGTGGGTTACATCGAACTGGATCTCAACAGCGGTAAGATCCT
TGAGAGTTTTCGCCCCGAAGAACGTTTTCCAATGATGAGCACTTTTAAAGTTCTGCTATGTGGCGCGGTA
TTATCCCGTATTGACGCCGGGCAAGAGCAACTCGGTCGCCGCATACACTATTCTCAGAATGACTTGGTTG
AGTACTCACCAGTCACAGAAAAGCATCTTACGGATGGCATGACAGTAAGAGAATTATGCAGTGCTGCCAT
AACCATGAGTGATAACACTGCGGCCAACTTACTTCTGACAACGATCGGAGGACCGAAGGAGCTAACCGCT
TTTTTGCACAACATGGGGGATCATGTAACTCGCCTTGATCGTTGGGAACCGGAGCTGAATGAAGCCATAC
CAAACGACGAGCGTGACACCACGATGCCTGTAGCAATGGCAACAACGTTGCGCAAACTATTAACTGGCGA
ACTACTTACTCTAGCTTCCCGGCAACAATTAATAGACTGGATGGAGGCGGATAAAGTTGCAGGACCACTT
CTGCGCTCGGCCCTTCCGGCTGGCTGGTTTATTGCTGATAAATCTGGAGCCGGTGAGCGTGGGTCTCGCG
GTATCATTGCAGCACTGGGGCCAGATGGTAAGCCCTCCCGTATCGTAGTTATCTACACGACGGGGAGTCA
GGCAACTATGGATGAACGAAATAGACAGATCGCTGAGATAGGTGCCTCACTGATTAAGCATTGGTAACTG
TCAGACCAAGTTTACTCATATATACTTTAGATTGATTTAAAACTTCATTTTTAATTTAAAAGGATCTAGG
TGAAGATCCTTTTTGATAATCTCATGACCAAAATCCCTTAACGTGAGTTTTCGTTCCACTGAGCGTCAGA
CCCCGTAGAAAAGATCAAAGGATCTTCTTGAGATCCTTTTTTTCTGCGCGTAATCTGCTGCTTGCAAACA
AAAAAACCACCGCTACCAGCGGTGGTTTGTTTGCCGGATCAAGAGCTACCAACTCTTTTTCCGAAGGTAA
CTGGCTTCAGCAGAGCGCAGATACCAAATACTGTTCTTCTAGTGTAGCCGTAGTTAGGCCACCACTTCAA
GAACTCTGTAGCACCGCCTACATACCTCGCTCTGCTAATCCTGTTACCAGTGGCTGCTGCCAGTGGCGAT
AAGTCGTGTCTTACCGGGTTGGACTCAAGACGATAGTTACCGGATAAGGCGCAGCGGTCGGGCTGAACGG
GGGGTTCGTGCACACAGCCCAGCTTGGAGCGAACGACCTACACCGAACTGAGATACCTACAGCGTGAGCT
ATGAGAAAGCGCCACGCTTCCCGAAGGGAGAAAGGCGGACAGGTATCCGGTAAGCGGCAGGGTCGGAACA
GGAGAGCGCACGAGGGAGCTTCCAGGGGGAAACGCCTGGTATCTTTATAGTCCTGTCGGGTTTCGCCACC
TCTGACTTGAGCGTCGATTTTTGTGATGCTCGTCAGGGGGGCGGAGCCTATGGAAAAACGCCAGCAACGC
GGCCTTTTTACGGTTCCTGGCCTTTTGCTGGCCTTTTGCTCACATGTTCTTTCCTGCGTTATCCCCTGAT
TCTGTGGATAACCGTATTACCGCCTTTGAGTGAGCTGATACCGCTCGCCGCAGCCGAACGACCGAGCGCA
GCGAGTCAGTGAGCGAGGAAGCGGAAGAGCGCCCAATACGCAAACCGCCTCTCCCCGCGCGTTGGCCGAT
TCATTAATGCAGCTGGCACGACAGGTTTCCCGACTGGAAAGCGGGCAGTGAGCGCAACGCAATTAATGTG
AGTTAGCTCACTCATTAGGCACCCCAGGCTTTACACTTTATGCTTCCGGCTCGTATGTTGTGTGGAATTG
TGAGCGGATAACAATTTCACACAGGAAACAGCTATGACCATGATTACGCCAAGCGCGCAATTAACCCTCA
CTAAAGGGAACAAAAGCTGGAGCTGCAAGCTTAATGTAGTCTTATGCAATACTCTTGTAGTCTTGCAACA
TGGTAACGATGAGTTAGCAACATGCCTTACAAGGAGAGAAAAAGCACCGTGCATGCCGATTGGTGGAAGT
AAGGTGGTACGATCGTGCCTTATTAGGAAGGCAACAGACGGGTCTGACATGGATTGGACGAACCACTGAA
TTGCCGCATTGCAGAGATATTGTATTTAAGTGCCTAGCTCGATACATAAACGGGTCTCTCTGGTTAGACC
AGATCTGAGCCTGGGAGCTCTCTGGCTAACTAGGGAACCCACTGCTTAAGCCTCAATAAAGCTTGCCTTG
AGTGCTTCAAGTAGTGTGTGCCCGTCTGTTGTGTGACTCTGGTAACTAGAGATCCCTCAGACCCTTTTAG
TCAGTGTGGAAAATCTCTAGCAGTGGCGCCCGAACAGGGACTTGAAAGCGAAAGGGAAACCAGAGGAGCT
CTCTCGACGCAGGACTCGGCTTGCTGAAGCGCGCACGGCAAGAGGCGAGGGGCGGCGACTGGTGAGTACG
CCAAAAATTTTGACTAGCGGAGGCTAGAAGGAGAGAGATGGGTGCGAGAGCGTCAGTATTAAGCGGGGGA
GAATTAGATCGCGATGGGAAAAAATTCGGTTAAGGCCAGGGGGAAAGAAAAAATATAAATTAAAACATAT
AGTATGGGCAAGCAGGGAGCTAGAACGATTCGCAGTTAATCCTGGCCTGTTAGAAACATCAGAAGGCTGT
AGACAAATACTGGGACAGCTACAACCATCCCTTCAGACAGGATCAGAAGAACTTAGATCATTATATAATA
CAGTAGCAACCCTCTATTGTGTGCATCAAAGGATAGAGATAAAAGACACCAAGGAAGCTTTAGACAAGAT
AGAGGAAGAGCAAAACAAAAGTAAGACCACCGCACAGCAAGCGGCCGCTGATCTTCAGACCTGGAGGAGG
AGATATGAGGGACAATTGGAGAAGTGAATTATATAAATATAAAGTAGTAAAAATTGAACCATTAGGAGTA
GCACCCACCAAGGCAAAGAGAAGAGTGGTGCAGAGAGAAAAAAGAGCAGTGGGAATAGGAGCTTTGTTCC
TTGGGTTCTTGGGAGCAGCAGGAAGCACTATGGGCGCAGCGTCAATGACGCTGACGGTACAGGCCAGACA
ATTATTGTCTGGTATAGTGCAGCAGCAGAACAATTTGCTGAGGGCTATTGAGGCGCAACAGCATCTGTTG
CAACTCACAGTCTGGGGCATCAAGCAGCTCCAGGCAAGAATCCTGGCTGTGGAAAGATACCTAAAGGATC
AACAGCTCCTGGGGATTTGGGGTTGCTCTGGAAAACTCATTTGCACCACTGCTGTGCCTTGGAATGCTAG
TTGGAGTAATAAATCTCTGGAACAGATTTGGAATCACACGACCTGGATGGAGTGGGACAGAGAAATTAAC
AATTACACAAGCTTAATACACTCCTTAATTGAAGAATCGCAAAACCAGCAAGAAAAGAATGAACAAGAAT
TATTGGAATTAGATAAATGGGCAAGTTTGTGGAATTGGTTTAACATAACAAATTGGCTGTGGTATATAAA
ATTATTCATAATGATAGTAGGAGGCTTGGTAGGTTTAAGAATAGTTTTTGCTGTACTTTCTATAGTGAAT
AGAGTTAGGCAGGGATATTCACCATTATCGTTTCAGACCCACCTCCCAACCCCGAGGGGACCCGACAGGC
CCGAAGGAATAGAAGAAGAAGGTGGAGAGAGAGACAGAGACAGATCCATTCGATTAGTGAACGGATCTCG
ACGGTATCGGTTAACTTTTAAAAGAAAAGGGGGGATTGGGGGGTACAGTGCAGGGGAAAGAATAGTAGAC
ATAATAGCAACAGACATACAAACTAAAGAATTACAAAAACAAATTACAAAAATTCAAAATTTTATCGATC
ACGAGACTAGCCTCGAGCTGGCTGCAGTAACGCCATTTTGCAAGGCATGGAAAAATACCAAACCAAGAAT
AGAGAAGTTCAGATCAAGGGCGGGTACATGAAAATAGCTAACGTTGGGCCAAACAGGATATCTGCGGTGA
GCAGTTTCGGCCCCGGCCCGGGGCCAAGAACAGATGGTCACCGCAGTTTCGGCCCCGGCCCGAGGCCAAG
AACAGATGGTCCCCAGATATGGCCCAACCCTCAGCAGTTTCTTAAGACCCATCAGATGTTTCCAGGCTCC
CCCAAGGACCTGAAATGACCCTGCGCCTTATTTGAATTAACCAATCAGCCTGCTTCTCGCTTCTGTTCGC
GCGCTTCTGCTTCCCGAGCTCTATAAAAGAGCTCACAACCCCTCACTCGGCGCGCCAGTCCTCCGACAGA
CTGAGTCGGCCGGTCGAATCAAGCTTATCGATACCGTCGACGGATCCGCTAGCCCGCGGTTCGAAACATG
TCTGAGACTCCTGCTCAGTGTAGCATTAAGCAGGAACGAATTTCATATACACCTCCAGAGAGCCCAGTGC
CGAGTTACGCTTCCTCGACGCCACTTCATGTTCCAGTGCCTCGAGCGCTCAGGATGGAGGAAGACTCGAT
CCGCCTGCCTGCGCACCTGCGCTTGCAGCCAATTTACTGGAGCAGGGATGACGTAGCCCAGTGGCTCAAG
TGGGCTGAAAATGAGTTTTCTTTAAGGCCAATTGACAGCAACACGTTTGAAATGAATGGCAAAGCTCTCC
TGCTGCTGACCAAAGAGGACTTTCGCTATCGATCTCCTCATTCAGGTGATGTGCTCTATGAACTCCTTCA
GCATATTCTGAAGCAGAGGAAACCTCGGATTCTTTTTTCACCATTCTTCCACCCTGGAAACTCTATACAC
ACACAGCCGGAGGTCATACTGCATCAGAACCATGAAGAAGATAACTGTGTCCAGAGGACCCCCAGGCCAT
CCGTGGATAATGTGCACCATAACCCTCCCACCATTGAACTGTTGCACCGCTCCAGGTCACCTATCACGAC
AAATCACCGGCCTTCTCCTGACCCCGAGCAGCGGCCCCTCCGGTCCCCCCTGGACAACATGATCCGCCGC
CTCTCCCCGGCTGAGAGAGCTCAGGGACCCAGGCCGCACCAGGAGAACAACCACCAGGAGTCCTACCCTC
TGTCAGTGTCTCCCATGGAGAATAATCACTGCCCAGCGTCCTCCGAGTCCCACCCGAAGCCATCCAGCCC
CCGGCAGGAGAGCACACGCGTGATCCAGCTGATGCCCAGCCCCATCATGCACCCTCTGATCCTGAACCCC
CGGCACTCCGTGGATTTCAAACAGTCCAGGCTCTCCGAGGACGGGCTGCATAGGGAAGGGAAGCCCATCA
ACCTCTCTCATCGGGAAGACCTGGCTTACATGAACCACATCATGGTCTCTGTCTCCCCGCCTGAAGAGCA
CGCCATGCCCATTGGGAGAATAGCAGACTGTAGACTGCTTTGGGATTACGTCTATCAGTTGCTTTCTGAC
AGCCGGTACGAAAACTTCATCCGATGGGAGGACAAAGAATCCAAAATATTCCGGATAGTGGATCCCAACG
GACTGGCTCGACTGTGGGGAAACCATAAGAACAGAACAAACATGACCTATGAGAAAATGTCCAGAGCCCT
GCGCCACTACTACAAACTAAACATTATCAGGAAGGAGCCAGGACAAAGGCTTTTGTTCAGGTTTATGAAA
ACCCCAGATGAAATCATGAGTGGCCGAACAGACCGTCTGGAGCACCTAGAGTCCCAGGAGCTGGATGAAC
AAATATACCAAGAAGATGAATGCTGACCGGTCGGATCCCCCGGGCTGCAGGAATTCGAGCATCTTACCGC
CATTTATTCCCATATTTGTTCTGTTTTTCTTGATTTGGGTATACATTTAAATGTTAATAAAACAAAATGG
TGGGGCAATCATTTACATTTTTAGGGATATGTAATTACTAGTTCAGGTGTATTGCCACAAGACAAACATG
TTAAGAAACTTTCCCGTTATTTACGCTCTGTTCCTGTTAATCAACCTCTGGATTACAAAATTTGTGAAAG
ATTGACTGATATTCTTAACTATGTTGCTCCTTTTACGCTGTGTGGATATGCTGCTTTAATGCCTCTGTAT
CATGCTATTGCTTCCCGTACGGCTTTCGTTTTCTCCTCCTTGTATAAATCCTGGTTGCTGTCTCTTTATG
AGGAGTTGTGGCCCGTTGTCCGTCAACGTGGCGTGGTGTGCTCTGTGTTTGCTGACGCAACCCCCACTGG
CTGGGGCATTGCCACCACCTGTCAACTCCTTTCTGGGACTTTCGCTTTCCCCCTCCCGATCGCCACGGCA
GAACTCATCGCCGCCTGCCTTGCCCGCTGCTGGACAGGGGCTAGGTTGCTGGGCACTGATAATTCCGTGG
TGTTGTCGGGGAAGCTGACGTCCTTTGCAATTCGATATCAAGCTGTACCTTCTAGATGTACATTACGCGC
AGCGCTTCTAGACCAATGACTTACAAGGCAGCTGTAGATCTTAGCCACTTTTTAAAAGAAAAGGGGGGAC
TGGAAGGGCTAATTCACTCCCAACGAAGACAAGATCTGCTTTTTGCTTGTACTGGGTCTCTCTGGTTAGA
CCAGATCTGAGCCTGGGAGCTCTCTGGCTAACTAGGGAACCCACTGCTTAAGCCTCAATAAAGCTTGCCT
TGAGTGCTTCAAGTAGTGTGTGCCCGTCTGTTGTGTGACTCTGGTAACTAGAGATCCCTCAGACCCTTTT
AGTCAGTGTGGAAAATCTCTAGCAGTAGTAGTTCATGTCATCTTATTATTCAGTATTTATAACTTGCAAA
GAAATGAATATCAGAGAGTGAGAGGAACTTGTTTATTGCAGCTTATAATGGTTACAAATAAAGCAATAGC
ATCACAAATTTCACAAATAAAGCATTTTTTTCACTGCATTCTAGTTGTGGTTTGTCCAAACTCATCAATG
TATCTTATCATGTCTGGCTCTAGCTATCCCGCCCCTAACTCCGCCCATCCCGCCCCTAACTCCGCCCAGT
TCCGCCCATTCTCCGCCCCATGGCTGACTAATTTTTTTT
Features (pLannotate 1.2.2; 29 found; start..end, strand, type, name):
     94..112     -  promoter       T7 promoter: promoter for bacteriophage T7 RNA polymerase
    120..275     +  CDS            lacZα (fragment): LacZα fragment of β-galactosidase; lacZ fragment
    280..708     +  rep_origin     f1 ori (sequence partly withheld): f1 bacteriophage origin of replication; arrow indicates direction of (+) strand synthesis
    761..865     +  promoter       AmpR promoter: bla
    866..1726    +  CDS            AmpR: β-lactamase; bla; confers resistance to ampicillin, carbenicillin, and related antibiotics
   1897..2485    +  rep_origin     ori: high-copy-number ColE1/pMB1/pBR322/pUC origin of replication
   2668..2760    +  CDS            lacI (fragment): lac repressor; lacI; The lac repressor binds to the lac operator to inhibit transcription in E. coli. This inhibition can be relieved by adding lactose or isopropyl-β-D-thiogalactopyranoside (IPTG).
   2773..2794    +  protein_bind   CAP binding site: CAP binding activates transcription in the presence of cAMP. E. coli catabolite activator protein
   2809..2839    +  promoter       lac promoter: promoter for the E. coli lac operon
   2847..2863    +  protein_bind   lac operator: The lac repressor binds to the lac operator to inhibit transcription in E. coli. This inhibition can be relieved by adding lactose or isopropyl-β-D-thiogalactopyranoside (IPTG). lac repressor encoded by lacI
   2908..2926    +  promoter       T3 promoter: promoter for bacteriophage T3 RNA polymerase
   2954..3180    +  promoter       RSV promoter: Rous sarcoma virus enhancer/promoter
   3181..3361    +  LTR            5' LTR (truncated): truncated 5' long terminal repeat (LTR) from HIV-1
   3408..3533    +  misc_feature   HIV-1 Ψ: packaging signal of human immunodeficiency virus type 1
   3517..3880    +  CDS            HIV-1 gag (fragment): gag protein from human immunodeficiency virus 1; gag
   4026..4259    +  misc_feature   RRE: The Rev response element (RRE) of HIV-1 allows for Rev-dependent mRNA export from the nucleus to the cytoplasm.
   4636..4736    +  CDS            Rev (fragment): human immunodeficiency virus 1 (HIV-1) Rev protein; rev; enhances nuclear export of unspliced and incompletely spliced viral mRNAs
   4755..4872    +  misc_feature   cPPT/CTS: central polypurine tract and central termination sequence of HIV-1
   4906..5307    +  promoter       SFFV promoter: spleen focus-forming virus long terminal repeat (LTR) promoter
   5317..5340    +  misc_feature   MCS (fragment): pBluescript multiple cloning site
   5367..6722    +  CDS            ETV6: ETV6_HUMAN - Also known as TEL, TEL1. Experimental evidence at protein level: Swiss-Prot protein existence level 1. Transcriptional repressor; binds to the DNA sequence 5'- CCGGAAGT-3'. Plays a role in hematopoiesis and malignant transformation. From Homo sapiens (Human).
   6732..6757    +  misc_feature   MCS (fragment): pBluescript multiple cloning site
   6757..6816    +  CDS            S (fragment): HBSAG_WHV6 - Experimental evidence at transcript level: Swiss-Prot protein existence level 2. The middle envelope protein plays an important role in the budding of the virion. It is involved in the induction of budding in a nucleocapsid independent way. In this process the majority of envelope proteins bud to form subviral lipoprotein particles of 22 nm of diameter that do not contain a nucleocapsid (By similarity). From Woodchuck hepatitis B virus (isolate w64/pWS23) (WHV).
   6948..7351    +  misc_feature   WPRE: woodchuck hepatitis virus posttranscriptional regulatory element
   7409..7468    +  CDS            nef (fragment): NEF_HV1Z2 - Experimental evidence at protein level: Swiss-Prot protein existence level 1. Extracellular Nef protein targets CD4(+) T-lymphocytes for apoptosis by interacting with CXCR4 surface receptors. From Human immunodeficiency virus type 1 group M subtype D (isolate Z2/CDC-Z34) (HIV-1).
   7470..7703    +  LTR            3' LTR (ΔU3): self-inactivating 3' long terminal repeat (LTR) from HIV-1
   7775..7896    +  polyA_signal   SV40 poly(A) signal: SV40 polyadenylation signal
   7915..7936    +  rep_origin     SV40 ori (fragment): SV40 origin of replication
   7936..73      +  rep_origin     SV40 ori (across the origin): SV40 origin of replication
