[The description below was written by a language model from this plasmid's Addgene catalogue record and pLannotate feature annotations shown in this document.]
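Description:
SFFV-ETV6-Brd 468 is a lentiviral expression plasmid of about 8 kb that carries the human transcription factor ETV6 (also known as TEL) together with a construct-specific DNA barcode. It is built on the SFFV-MCS backbone, which has the layout of a third-generation, self-inactivating HIV-1 transfer vector. An RSV promoter fused to a truncated 5' LTR drives production of the viral genomic RNA in packaging cells. This is followed by the Ψ packaging signal with a short gag fragment, the Rev response element for Rev-dependent nuclear export, and the cPPT/CTS, which aids nuclear import of the reverse-transcribed genome. The cassette ends in a ΔU3 3' LTR, which inactivates the LTR promoter after integration, and an SV40 polyadenylation signal. In bacteria the plasmid is maintained through a high-copy ColE1/pUC origin and selected with ampicillin resistance. An f1 origin, lac promoter/operator and lacZα remnants, T3 and T7 promoters and an SV40 origin are also present as backbone carry-overs.

The payload is the ETV6 coding sequence, inserted by restriction cloning between pBluescript-derived polylinker fragments and expressed from the spleen focus-forming virus LTR promoter, which is widely used for strong expression in haematopoietic cells. A WPRE downstream of the open reading frame enhances transcript stability and expression. According to the depositor, the barcode sits after the WPRE at an XbaI site, giving the arrangement SFFV–TF–WPRE–barcode; the barcode is not annotated in the feature table. No tag, fluorescent reporter or mammalian selection marker is annotated. The short woodchuck hepatitis S and HIV nef "fragments" are most likely annotation hits within WPRE-flanking and LTR-adjacent sequence rather than functional genes. The associated publication indicates that the construct belongs to a barcoded transcription factor library for combinatorial screening in immune cell reprogramming. In such a screen, the barcode presumably serves to identify which factor was delivered to a transduced cell.
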