Addgene plasmid #219369: SFFV-ETV6-Brd 468
Purpose: Transcription factor ETV6 with a specific barcode assigned.
Depositing lab: Filipe Pereira. Depositing organization: Center for Neuroscience and Cell Biology, University of Coimbra. Publication: A combinatorial transcription factor screening platform for immune cell reprogramming. Kurochkin I, Altman AR, Caiado I, Pertiga-Cabral D, Halitzki E, Minaeva M, Zimmermannova O, Henriques-Oliveira L, Klein D, Nair M, Oliveira D, Cajal LR, Knittel R, Feick C, Ringner M, Martin M, Cirovic B, Pires CF, Rosa FF, Sitnicka E, Theis FJ, Pereira CF. Cell Syst. 2026 Jan 21;17(1):101457. doi: 10.1016/j.cels.2025.101457. Epub 2026 Jan 14. PubMed 41539305.
Backbone
  Vector backbone: SFFV-MCS
  Backbone size w/o insert (bp): 6638
  Vector type: Lentiviral
Growth in bacteria
  Bacterial resistance: Ampicillin, 100 μg/mL
  Growth temperature: 37°C
  Growth strain: NEB Stable
  Copy number: High Copy
Gene/Insert
  Gene/Insert name: ETV6
  Species: H. sapiens (human)
  Insert size (bp): 1359
  Entrez Gene: ETV6 (a.k.a. TEL, TEL/ABL, THC5)
  Promoter: The spleen focus-forming virus (SFFV) promoter
  Cloning method: Restriction Enzyme; 5′ cloning site Bsp119I (not destroyed); 3′ cloning site BstHI (not destroyed)
Terms and licenses: Academic/Nonprofit Terms; Industry Terms: Not Available to Industry
Depositor comments: Barcode sequence cloned into XbaI restriction site. Design of plasmid is as follows: SFFV-[TF sequence]-WPRE-[Barcode sequence].
How to cite: SFFV-ETV6-Brd 468 was a gift from Filipe Pereira (Addgene plasmid # 219369 ; http://n2t.net/addgene:219369 ; RRID:Addgene_219369)
