>Addgene plasmid #219369 | SFFV-ETV6-Brd 468 | depositor partial sequence | sequence record 428587 | TF ORF
ATGTCTGAGACTCCTGCTCAGTGTAGCATTAAGCAGGAACGAATTTCATATACACCTCCAGAGAGCCCAG
TGCCGAGTTACGCTTCCTCGACGCCACTTCATGTTCCAGTGCCTCGAGCGCTCAGGATGGAGGAAGACTC
GATCCGCCTGCCTGCGCACCTGCGCTTGCAGCCAATTTACTGGAGCAGGGATGACGTAGCCCAGTGGCTC
AAGTGGGCTGAAAATGAGTTTTCTTTAAGGCCAATTGACAGCAACACGTTTGAAATGAATGGCAAAGCTC
TCCTGCTGCTGACCAAAGAGGACTTTCGCTATCGATCTCCTCATTCAGGTGATGTGCTCTATGAACTCCT
TCAGCATATTCTGAAGCAGAGGAAACCTCGGATTCTTTTTTCACCATTCTTCCACCCTGGAAACTCTATA
CACACACAGCCGGAGGTCATACTGCATCAGAACCATGAAGAAGATAACTGTGTCCAGAGGACCCCCAGGC
CATCCGTGGATAATGTGCACCATAACCCTCCCACCATTGAACTGTTGCACCGCTCCAGGTCACCTATCAC
GACAAATCACCGGCCTTCTCCTGACCCCGAGCAGCGGCCCCTCCGGTCCCCCCTGGACAACATGATCCGC
CGCCTCTCCCCGGCTGAGAGAGCTCAGGGACCCAGGCCGCACCAGGAGAACAACCACCAGGAGTCCTACC
CTCTGTCAGTGTCTCCCATGGAGAATAATCACTGCCCAGCGTCCTCCGAGTCCCACCCGAAGCCATCCAG
CCCCCGGCAGGAGAGCACACGCGTGATCCAGCTGATGCCCAGCCCCATCATGCACCCTCTGATCCTGAAC
CCCCGGCACTCCGTGGATTTCAAACAGTCCAGGCTCTCCGAGGACGGGCTGCATAGGGAAGGGAAGCCCA
TCAACCTCTCTCATCGGGAAGACCTGGCTTACATGAACCACATCATGGTCTCTGTCTCCCCGCCTGAAGA
GCACGCCATGCCCATTGGGAGAATAGCAGACTGTAGACTGCTTTGGGATTACGTCTATCAGTTGCTTTCT
GACAGCCGGTACGAAAACTTCATCCGATGGGAGGACAAAGAATCCAAAATATTCCGGATAGTGGATCCCA
ACGGACTGGCTCGACTGTGGGGAAACCATAAGAACAGAACAAACATGACCTATGAGAAAATGTCCAGAGC
CCTGCGCCACTACTACAAACTAAACATTATCAGGAAGGAGCCAGGACAAAGGCTTTTGTTCAGGTTTATG
AAAACCCCAGATGAAATCATGAGTGGCCGAACAGACCGTCTGGAGCACCTAGAGTCCCAGGAGCTGGATG
AACAAATATACCAAGAAGATGAATGCTGA
