>Addgene plasmid #219369 | SFFV-ETV6-Brd 468 | depositor partial sequence | sequence record 428588 | Barcode sequence
TGTACATTACGCGCAGCGCT
